Addgene plasmid #153738: pGBW-m4252833
Purpose: Mammalian expression plasmid for SARS-CoV-2 ORF7b
Depositing lab: Ginkgo Bioworks & Benjie Chen. Depositing organization: Ginkgo Bioworks.
Backbone
  Vector backbone: pTwist_CMV_Puro_6 with AarI site removed
  Backbone size w/o insert (bp): 6080
  Vector type: Mammalian Expression
  Selectable markers: Puromycin
Growth in bacteria
  Bacterial resistance: Ampicillin, 100 μg/mL
  Growth temperature: 37°C
  Growth strain: DH5alpha
  Copy number: High Copy
Gene/Insert
  Gene/Insert name: SARS-CoV-2 ORF7b
  Species: Severe acute respiratory syndrome coronavirus 2
  Insert size (bp): 125
  Mutation: wt
  Entrez Gene: ORF7b (a.k.a. GU280_gp08)
  Promoter: CMV
  Tag / fusion protein: Cleavable TEV;V5 (C terminal on backbone)
  Cloning method: Unknown
Resource information
  A portion of this plasmid was derived from a plasmid made by: GinkgoBioworks
Depositor comments: NCBI reference sequence: 43740574
How to cite: pGBW-m4252833 was a gift from Ginkgo Bioworks & Benjie Chen (Addgene plasmid # 153738 ; http://n2t.net/addgene:153738 ; RRID:Addgene_153738)
