[The description below was written by a language model from this plasmid's Addgene catalogue record and pLannotate feature annotations shown in this document.]
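Description:
pGBW-m4252833 is a mammalian expression plasmid carrying the wild-type SARS-CoV-2 ORF7b accessory protein gene, built on a pTwist_CMV_Puro_6 backbone from which an AarI restriction site was removed. It is maintained in E. coli as a high-copy plasmid through a ColE1/pUC-type origin and is selected with ampicillin via a full-length β-lactamase (AmpR) gene. A short additional β-lactamase fragment also appears in the annotation and is probably a backbone remnant. For selection in mammalian cells, a puromycin N-acetyltransferase cassette is driven by the human ubiquitin C promoter and ends in a synthetic poly(A) signal.

The small ORF7b coding sequence (annotated as NS7B_SARS2) lies downstream of the CMV immediate-early enhancer and promoter. The automated annotation detects the promoter only as fragments or a truncated CMV variant, while the catalogue simply lists CMV. According to the catalogue, the backbone supplies a C-terminal TEV-cleavable V5 epitope tag. The feature table does not annotate this tag separately, so its exact position is not confirmed there. An SV40 polyadenylation signal lies beyond the ORF, though it is annotated on the opposite strand, so the table does not clearly show which element terminates the transcript. The expression units are flanked by β-globin insulator elements and by bacterial rrnG and T7 terminators, which help isolate the cassettes from read-through transcription and from neighbouring regulatory influences.

The recorded purpose is expression of ORF7b in mammalian cells. The V5 tag would permit detection or affinity capture of the protein, and puromycin allows enrichment or stable selection of transfected cells.
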