Features (pLannotate 1.2.2; 19 found; start..end, strand, type, name):
   1433..1497    +  CDS            bla(M) (fragment): β-lactamase lacking the signal sequence; bla(M); allows cytosolic expression of β-lactamase
   1669..2257    +  rep_origin     ori: high-copy-number ColE1/pMB1/pBR322/pUC origin of replication
   2483..2554    -  misc_feature   3' β-globin insulator: insulator downstream of the human β-globin locus (Farrell et al., 2002)
   2599..2735    -  terminator     rrnG terminator: transcription terminator from the E. coli ribosomal RNA rrnG operon (Albrechtsen et al., 1991)
   2765..2811    -  terminator     T7 terminator: transcription terminator for bacteriophage T7 RNA polymerase
   2834..2903    +  CDS            large T antigen (fragment): large T antigen from SV40 (simian virus 40)
   2926..3047    +  polyA_signal   SV40 poly(A) signal: SV40 polyadenylation signal
   3163..3291    -  CDS            NS7B_SARS2: Experimental evidence at protein level: Swiss-Prot protein existence level 1. From Severe acute respiratory syndrome coronavirus 2 (2019-nCoV) (SARS-CoV-2).
   3366..3417    -  promoter       CMVd2 promoter: truncated human cytomegalovirus (CMV) immediate early promoter that yields moderately reduced expression relative to the full-length promoter
   3480..3497    +  promoter       CMV promoter (fragment): human cytomegalovirus (CMV) immediate early promoter
   3570..3873    -  enhancer       CMV enhancer: human cytomegalovirus immediate early enhancer
   3954..4002    +  polyA_signal   poly(A) signal: synthetic polyadenylation signal
   4020..4066    +  terminator     T7 terminator: transcription terminator for bacteriophage T7 RNA polymerase
   4071..4142    -  misc_feature   5' β-globin insulator: insulator upstream of the human β-globin locus (Farrell et al., 2002)
   4294..4430    -  terminator     rrnG terminator: transcription terminator from the E. coli ribosomal RNA rrnG operon (Albrechtsen et al., 1991)
   4443..5303    -  CDS            AmpR: β-lactamase; bla; confers resistance to ampicillin, carbenicillin, and related antibiotics
   5569..5617    -  polyA_signal   poly(A) signal: synthetic polyadenylation signal
   5646..6243    -  CDS            PuroR (fragment): puromycin N-acetyltransferase; pac from Streptomyces; confers resistance to puromycin
   6247..1169    -  promoter       UbC promoter (across the origin): human ubiquitin C promoter
>Addgene plasmid #153738 | pGBW-m4252833 | addgene full sequence | sequence record 307372 | Addgene NGS Result
ATTTACAAGTCTAACACTGAAAATTACATATTGACCCAAATGATTACATTTCAAAAGGTGCCTAAAAAAC
TTCACAAAACACACTCGCCAACCCCGAGCGCATAGTTCAAAACCGGAGCTTCAGCTACTTAAGAAGATAG
GTACATAAAACCGACCAAAGAAACTGACGCCTCACTTATCCCTCCCCTCACCAGAGGTCCGGCGCCTGTC
GATTCAGGAGAGCCTACCCTAGGCCCGAACCCTGCGTCCTGCGACGGAGAAAAGCCTACCGCACACCTAC
CGGCTGGTGGCCCCACCCTGCATTATAAGCCAACAGAACGGGTGACGTCACGACACGACGAGGGCGCGCG
CTCCCAAAGGTACGGGTGCACTGCCCAACGGCACCGCCATAACTGCCGCCCCCGCAACAGACGACAAACC
GAGTTCTCCAGTCAGTGACAAACTTCACGTCAGGGTCCCCAGATGGTGCCCAGCCCATCTCACCCGAATA
AGAGCTTTCCCGCATTAGCGAAGGGCTCAAGACCTTGGGTTCTTGCCGCCCACCATGCCCCCCACCTTGT
TTCAACGACCTCACAGCCCGCCTCACAAGCGTCTTCCATTCAAGACTCGGGAACAGCCGCCATTTTGCTG
CGCTCCCCCCAACCCCCAGTTCAGGGCAACCTTGCTCGCGGACCCAGACTACAGCCCTTGGCGGTCTCTC
CACACGCTTCCGTCCCACCGAGCGGCCCGGCGGCCACGAAAGCCCCGGCCAGCCCAGCAGCCCGCTACTC
ACCAAGTGACGATCACAGCGATCCACAAACAAGAACCGCGACCCAAATCCCGGCTGCGACGGAACTAGCT
GTGCCACACCCGGCGCGTCCTTATATAATCATCGGCGTTCACCGCCCCACGGAGATCCCTCCGCAGAATC
GCCGAGAAGGGACTACTTTTCCTCGCCTGTTCCGCTCTCTGGAAAGAAAACCAGTGCCCTAGAGTCACCC
AAGTCCCGTCCTAAAATGTCCTTCTGCTGATACTGGGGTTCTAAGGCCGAGTCTTATGAGCAGCGGGCCG
CTGTCCTGAGCGTCCGGGCGGAAGGATCAGGACGCTCCTGCGCCCTTCGTCTGACGTGGCAGCGCTCGCC
GTGACGAGGGGGGCGCCCGCGGGAGGCGCCAAAACCCGGCGCGGAGGCCAGGCGCGCCCCGATTTCGATA
TTCCTCGGATCTCGGATAGATCGGGATTGAGGATGTAGGTTGAACTTCTCTCGGGTGATCCCGATCTCGG
ATATTCGGGATTGGAGTAATACCTGGCGATAGGCGCTGCCAAGCAATAGCCAAGGCGCAAGGCCGGCCAA
GAGACTTGCGATAGTTCGTTCGAGAGGTAGCCTGCAAGATGGATCGGACGAAAGGTTTGAAGATTTTCCG
ACGAGGGCCTTGGAGAGTTCGGAAATTTAAATGCAACTATGGATGAACGAAATAGACAGATCGCTGAGAT
AGGTGCCTCACTGATTAAGCATTGGTAACTGTCAGACCAAGTTTACTCATATATACTTTAGATTGATTTA
AAACTTCATTTTTAATTTAAAAGGATCTAGGTGAAGATCCTTTTTGATAATCTCATGACCAAAATCCCTT
AACGTGAGTTTTCGTTCCACTGAGCGTCAGACCCCGTAGAAAAGATCAAAGGATCTTCTTGAGATCCTTT
TTTTCTGCGCGTAATCTGCTGCTTGCAAACAAAAAAACCACCGCTACCAGCGGTGGTTTGTTTGCCGGAT
CAAGAGCTACCAACTCTTTTTCCGAAGGTAACTGGCTTCAGCAGAGCGCAGATACCAAATACTGTTCTTC
TAGTGTAGCCGTAGTTAGGCCACCACTTCAAGAACTCTGTAGCACCGCCTACATACCTCGCTCTGCTAAT
CCTGTTACCAGTGGCTGCTGCCAGTGGCGATAAGTCGTGTCTTACCGGGTTGGACTCAAGACGATAGTTA
CCGGATAAGGCGCAGCGGTCGGGCTGAACGGGGGGTTCGTGCACACAGCCCAGCTTGGAGCGAACGACCT
ACACCGAACTGAGATACCTACAGCGTGAGCTATGAGAAAGCGCCACGCTTCCCGAAGGGAGAAAGGCGGA
CAGGTATCCGGTAAGCGGCAGGGTCGGAACAGGAGAGCGCACGAGGGAGCTTCCAGGGGGAAACGCCTGG
TATCTTTATAGTCCTGTCGGGTTTCGCCACCTCTGACTTGAGCGTCGATTTTTGTGATGCTCGTCAGGGG
GGCGGAGCCTATGGAAAAACGCCAGCAACGCGGCCTTTTTACGGTTCCTGGCCTTTTGCTGGCCTTTTGC
TCACATGATTTAAATGAAACTCGTAATCGGAGAACGGGTGCAATAGCAAGGACCAGATCGAACTTGACTG
ACGCAATTCTGAGCGTAGTCGAAACCCAGACAAGTCGATCTCGCCAAGTAGCTGACTTGACTGGTTAATT
AAGTTTCGATAGCCCAAGGTAACCAATGAGATTAGGGAGGGAAGAAAGTTTGATGAACTACTTCTGACCC
CTAGTGGTGTCCAGAAAAGACCATTAAAGGAATGTCTTGATCGAAATCGAGAGATCGCCTGCAGGATAGC
TGACGACCTTAAGGATAAATTTCTGGTAAGGAGGACACGTATGGAAGTGGGCAAGTTGGGGAAGCCGTAT
CCGTTGCTGAATCTGGCATATGTGGGAGTATAAGACGCGCAGCGTCGCATCAGGCATTTTTTTCTGCGCC
AATGCCGGTAGATAGCAATCCGGCCCGAGGGGCACAAAAAACCCCTCAAGACCCGTTTAGAGGCCCCAAG
GGGTTATGCTACGATACCGATAGAGATGGGCCAATACCACATTTGTAGAGGTTTTACTTGCTTTAAAAAA
CCTCCCACACCTCCCCCTGAACCTGAAACATAAAATGAATGCAATTGTTGTTGTTAACTTGTTTATTGCA
GCTTATAATGGTTACAAATAAAGCAATAGCATCACAAATTTCACAAATAAAGCATTTTTTTCACTGCATT
CTAGTTGTGGTTTGTCCAAACTCATCAATGTATCTTATCATGTCTGTGAGCTGAAGGTACGCTGTATCTC
AGTCAGTCAAGCTAGCTTAGGTAGAATCTAAGCCGAGAAGTGGATTGGGTATAGGTTTCCCCGACTGAAA
GTAAAGGTTTTCGGCGTGACATGTCTCATTATGATCTTGTAACTCCAGACTGAACCAAAAAATGATTAGC
ATAATGAGCACCAGAAAAAGCAGGAAAGCCAAGAAGCACAGATAAAAGTCGATGAGCGATAGTTCTATCA
TGGTGGCGGCCGCTGGCGGGTGTGTCGAGTGGATGGTAGGATCGACAAAGATCTGATCTGACGGTTCACT
AAACCAGCTCTGCTTATATAGACCTCCCACCGTACACGCCTACCGCCCATTTGCGTCAATGGGGCGGAGT
TGTTACGACATTTTGGAAAGTCCCGTTGATTTTGGTGCCAAAACAAACTCCCATTGACGTCAATGGGGTG
GAGACTTGGAAATCCCCGTGAGTCAAACCGCTATCCACGCCCATTGATGTACTGCCAAAACCGCATCAGC
ATGGTAATAGCGATGACTAATACGTAGATGTACTGCCAAGTAGGAAAGTCCCATAAGGTCATGTACTGGG
CATAATGCCAGGCGGGCCATTTACCGTCATTGACGTCAATAGGGGGCGTACTTGGCATATGATACACTTG
ATGTACTGCCAAGTGGGCAGTTTACCGTAAATACTCCACCCATTGACGTCAATGGAAAGTCCCTATTGGC
GTTACTATGGGAACATACGTCATTATTGACGTCAATGGGCGGGGGTCGTTGGGCGGTCAGCCAGGCGGGC
CATTTACCGTAAGTTATGTAACGCGGAACTCCATATATGGGCTATGAACTAATGACCCCGTAATTGATTA
CTAGATCTGGCTACACTCGATCAGCAGTTAGATAATAAAATCGCTATCCATCGAAGATGGATGTGTGTTG
GTTTTTTGTGTGTGTAACGCAACGATTGATAGCATAACCCCTTGGGGCCTCTAAACGGGTCTTGAGGGGT
TTTTTGAATTGAGAGGTAGCTGAAGCTGCTGTTATGACCACTAGAGGGAAGAAGATACCTGTGGAGCTAA
TGGTCCAAGATGTCGGGAGCCGCGATCGCTGCCAAAAAGGTAAGCTGACGATAGCTGACGAGATTCGATG
CCCGACGAGCAAATGAGCGCCACGGCTGTTCGCGTAAGCTCGAAACGACGGAGATTCGATAGAGCCAGAG
TCGAGTTTAAACGATTCGGGATCTTAAGGATAAATTTCTGGTAAGGAGGACACGTATGGAAGTGGGCAAG
TTGGGGAAGCCGTATCCGTTGCTGAATCTGGCATATGTGGGAGTATAAGACGCGCAGCGTCGCATCAGGC
ATTTTTTTCTGCGCCAATGCACCTAGAATCGGTTACCAATGCTTAATCAGTGAGGCACCTATCTCAGCGA
TCTGTCTATTTCGTTCATCCATAGTTGCCTGACTCCCCGTCGTGTAGATAACTACGATACGGGAGGGCTT
ACCATCTGGCCCCAGTGCTGCAATGATACCGCGAGACCCACGCTCACCGGCTCCAGATTTATCAGCAATA
AACCAGCCAGCCGGAAGGGCCGAGCGCAGAAGTGGTCCTGCAACTTTATCCGCCTCCATCCAGTCTATCA
ACTGTTGCCGGGAAGCTAGAGTAAGTAGTTCGCCAGTTAATAGTTTACGCAAGGTTGTTGCCATTGCTAC
AGGCATCGTGGTGTCACGCTCGTCGTTTGGTATGGCTTCATTCAGCTCCGGTTCCCAACGATCAAGGCGA
GTTACATGATCCCCCATGTTGTGCAAAAAAGCGGTTAGCTCCTTCGGTCCTCCAATCGTTGTCAGAAGTA
AGTTGGCCGCAGTGTTATCACTCATGGTTATGGCAGCACTGCATAATTCTCTTACTGTCATGCCATCCGT
AAGATGCTTTTCTGTGACTGGTGAATACTCAACCAAGTCATTCTGAGAATAGTGTATGCGGCGACCGAGT
TGCTCTTGCCCGGCGTCAATACGGGATAATACCGCGCCACATAGCAGAACTTTAAAAGTGCTCATCATTG
GAAAGCGTTCTTCGGGGCGAAAACTCTCAAGGATCTTACCGCTGTTGAGATCCAGTTCGATGTAACCCAC
TCGCGCACCCAACTGATCTTCAGCATCTTTTACTTTCACCAGCGTTTCTGGGTGAGCAAAAACAGGAAGG
CAAAATGCCGCAAAAAAGGGAATAAGGGCGACACGGAAATGTTGAATACTCATGCGAAAGCCTCCTGCTG
ATCCTGTCTCTTGATAGATGTTTGCAAAAGCTAGGACTCGATTATACGTTGACCGATCAGACTATCAATA
TCTAGGTTTAAACAGATCGGTACGCTGCCGTGACCAGGCTTGAGTACAATATCTGACGATTGGACTTCCT
GGGTCCCAAGCTGGATTCCGACTGGCTGACTGCCAAGCAACGATATGGATCGTCGAGACTCGCACTGAGA
GGATCGTTCTCGGTACACCAGGCGCGCCTAGCGTTACACACACAAAAAACCAACACACATCCATCTTCGA
TGGATAGCGATTTTATTATCTAAGACTAGGCTTACATACTAGCCTAGGCACCGGGCTTGCGGGTCATGCA
CCAGGTGCGCGGTCCTTCGGGCACCTCGACGTCGGCGGTGACGGTGAAGCCGAGCCGCTCGTAGAAGGGG
AGGTTGCGGGGCGCGGAGGTCTCCAGGAAGGCGGGCACCCCGGCGCGCTCGGCGGCCTCCACTCCGGGGA
GCACGACGGCGCTGCCCAGACCCTTGCCCTGGTGGTCGGGCGAGACGCCGACGGTGGCCAGGAACCACGC
GGGCTCCTTGGGCCGGTGCGGCGCCAGGAGGCCCTCCATCTGTTGCTGCGCGGCCAGCCGGGAACCGCTC
AACTCGGCCATGCGCGGGCCGATCTCGGCGAACACCGCCCCCGCTTCGACGCTCTCCGGCGTGGTCCAGA
CCGCCACCGCGGCGCCGTCGTCCGCGACCCACACCTTGCCGATGTCGAGCCCGACGCGCGTGAGGAAGAG
TTCTTGCAGCTCGGTGACCCGCTCGATGTGGCGGTCCGGATCGACGGTGTGGCGCGTGGCGGGGTAGTCG
GCGAACGCGGCGGCGAGGGTGCGTACGGCCCTGGGGACGTCGTCGCGGGTGGCGAGGCGCACCGTGGGCT
TGTACTCGGTCATGTTGTCTAACAAAAAAGCCAAAAACGGCCAGAATTTAGCGGACA
