>Addgene plasmid #153738 | pGBW-m4252833 | addgene partial sequence | sequence record 298604 | CMV-F 5'-CGCAAATGGGCGGTAGGCGTG-3'
ATCAGATCTTTGTCGATCCTACCATCCACTCGACACACCCGCCAGCGGCCGCCACCATGATAGAACTATC
GCTCATCGACTTTTATCTGTGCTTCTTGGCTTTCCTGCTTTTTCTGGTGCTCATTATGCTAATCATTTTT
TGGTTCAGTCTGGAGTTACAAGATCATAATGAGACATGTCACGCCGAAAACCTTTACTTTCAGTCGGGGA
AACCTATACCCAATCCACTTCTCGGCTTAGATTCTACCTAAGCTAGCTTGACTGACTGAGATACAGCGTA
CCTTCAGCTCACAGACATGATAAGATACATTGATGAGTTTGGACAAACCACAACTAGAATGCAGTGAAAA
AAATGCTTTATTTGTGAAATTTGTGATGCTATTGCTTTATTTGTAACCATTATAAGCTGCAATAAACAAG
TTAACAACAACAATTGCATTCATTTTATGTTTCAGGTTCAGGGGGAGGTGTGGGAGGTTTTTTAAAGCAA
GTAAAACCTCTACAAATGTGGTATTGGCCCATCTCTATCGGTATCGTAGCATAACCCCTTGGGGCCTCTA
AACGGGTCTTGAGGGGTTTTTTGTGCCCCTCGGGCCGGATTGCTATCTACCGGCATTGGCGCAGAAAAAA
ATGCCTGATGCGACGCTGCGCGTCTTATACTCCCACATATGCCAGATTCAGCAACGGATACGGCTTCCCC
AACTTGCCCACTTCCATACGTGTCCTCCTTACCAGAAATTTATCCTTAAGGTCGTCAGCTATCCTGCA
