>Addgene plasmid #153738 | pGBW-m4252833 | addgene partial sequence | sequence record 298605 | pGalW-R 5'-AAAGGGAATAAGGGCGACAC-3'
AGATGTTTGCAAAAGCTAGGACTCGATTATACGTTGACCGATCAGACTATCAATATCTAGGTTTAAACAG
ATCGGTACGCTGCCGTGACCAGGCTTGAGTACAATATCTGACGATTGGACTTCCTGGGTCCCAAGCTGGA
TTCCGACTGGCTGACTGCCAAGCAACGATATGGATCGTCGAGACTCGCACTGAGAGGATCGTTCTCGGTA
CACCAGGCGCGCCTAGCGTTACACACACAAAAAACCAACACACATCCATCTTCGATGGATAGCGATTTTA
TTATCTAAGACTAGGCTTACATACTAGCCTAGGCACCGGGCTTGCGGGTCATGCACCAGGTGCGCGGTCC
TTCGGGCACCTCGACGTCGGCGGTGACGGTGAAGCCGAGCCGCTCGTAGAAGGGGAGGTTGCGGGGCGCG
GAGGTCTCCAGGAAGGCGGGCACCCCGGCGCGCTCGGCGGCCTCCACTCCGGGGAGCACGACGGCGCTGC
CCAGACCCTTGCCCTGGTGGTCGGGCGAGACGCCGACGGTGGCCAGGAACCACGCGGGCTCCTTGGGCCG
GTGCGGCGCCAGGAGGCCCTCCATCTGTTGCTGCGCGGCCAGCCGGGAACCGCTCAACTCGGCCATGCGC
GGGCCGATCTCGGCGAACACCGCCCCCGCTTCGACGCTCTCCGGCGTGGTCCAGACCGCCACCGCGGCGC
CGTCGTCCGCGACCCACACCTTGCCGATGTCGAGCCCGACGCGCGTGAGGAAGAGTTCTTGCAGCTCGGT
GACCCGCTCGATGTGGCGGTCCGGATCGACGGTGTGGCGCGTGGCGGGGTAGTCGGCGAACGCGGCGGCG
AGGGTGCGTACGGCCCTGGGGACGTCGTCGCGGGTGGCGAGGCGCACCGTGGGCTTGTACTCGGTCATGT
TGTCTAACAAAAAAGCCAAAAACGGCCA
